>Addgene plasmid #221680 | pcDNA4.1-Myc-RNF8-T198A | addgene full sequence | sequence record 442598 | Addgene NGS Result
ATAACACTGCGGCCAACTTACTTCTGACAACGATCGGAGGACCGAAGGAGCTAACCGCTTTTTTGCACAA
CATGGGGGATCATGTAACTCGCCTTGATCGTTGGGAACCGGAGCTGAATGAAGCCATACCAAACGACGAG
CGTGACACCACGATGCCTGTAGCAATGGCAACAACGTTGCGCAAACTATTAACTGGCGAACTACTTACTC
TAGCTTCCCGGCAACAATTAATAGACTGGATGGAGGCGGATAAAGTTGCAGGACCACTTCTGCGCTCGGC
CCTTCCGGCTGGCTGGTTTATTGCTGATAAATCTGGAGCCGGTGAGCGTGGGTCTCGCGGTATCATTGCA
GCACTGGGGCCAGATGGTAAGCCCTCCCGTATCGTAGTTATCTACACGACGGGGAGTCAGGCAACTATGG
ATGAACGAAATAGACAGATCGCTGAGATAGGTGCCTCACTGATTAAGCATTGGTAACTGTCAGACCAAGT
TTACTCATATATACTTTAGATTGATTTAAAACTTCATTTTTAATTTAAAAGGATCTAGGTGAAGATCCTT
TTTGATAATCTCATGACCAAAATCCCTTAACGTGAGTTTTCGTTCCACTGAGCGTCAGACCCCGTAGAAA
AGATCAAAGGATCTTCTTGAGATCCTTTTTTTCTGCGCGTAATCTGCTGCTTGCAAACAAAAAAACCACC
GCTACCAGCGGTGGTTTGTTTGCCGGATCAAGAGCTACCAACTCTTTTTCCGAAGGTAACTGGCTTCAGC
AGAGCGCAGATACCAAATACTGTTCTTCTAGTGTAGCCGTAGTTAGGCCACCACTTCAAGAACTCTGTAG
CACCGCCTACATACCTCGCTCTGCTAATCCTGTTACCAGTGGCTGCTGCCAGTGGCGATAAGTCGTGTCT
TACCGGGTTGGACTCAAGACGATAGTTACCGGATAAGGCGCAGCGGTCGGGCTGAACGGGGGGTTCGTGC
ACACAGCCCAGCTTGGAGCGAACGACCTACACCGAACTGAGATACCTACAGCGTGAGCTATGAGAAAGCG
CCACGCTTCCCGAAGGGAGAAAGGCGGACAGGTATCCGGTAAGCGGCAGGGTCGGAACAGGAGAGCGCAC
GAGGGAGCTTCCAGGGGGAAACGCCTGGTATCTTTATAGTCCTGTCGGGTTTCGCCACCTCTGACTTGAG
CGTCGATTTTTGTGATGCTCGTCAGGGGGGCGGAGCCTATGGAAAAACGCCAGCAACGCGGCCTTTTTAC
GGTTCCTGGCCTTTTGCTGGCCTTTTGCTCACATGTTCTTTCCTGCGTTATCCCCTGATTCTGTGGATAA
CCGTATTACCGCCTTTGAGTGAGCTGATACCGCTCGCCGCAGCCGAACGACCGAGCGCAGCGAGTCAGTG
AGCGAGGAAGCGGAAGAGCGCCCAATACGCAAACCGCCTCTCCCCGCGCGTTGGCCGATTCATTAATGCA
GCTGGCACGACAGGTTTCCCGACTGGAAAGCGGGCAGTGAGCGCAACGCAATTAATGTGAGTTAGCTCAC
TCATTAGGCACCCCAGGCTTTACACTTTATGCTTCCGGCTCGTATGTTGTGTGGAATTGTGAGCGGATAA
CAATTTCACACAGGAAACAGCTATGACCATGATTACGCCAAGCTCTAGCTAGAGGTCGACGGTATACAGA
CATGATAAGATACATTGATGAGTTTGGACAAACCACAACTAGAATGCAGTGAAAAAAATGCTTTATTTGT
GAAATTTGTGATGCTATTGCTTTATTTGTAACCATTATAAGCTGCAATAAACAAGTTGGGGTGGGCGAAG
AACTCCAGCATGAGATCCCCGCGCTGGAGGATCATCCAGCCGGCGTCCCGGAAAACGATTCCGAAGCCCA
ACCTTTCATAGAAGGCGGCGGTGGAATCGAAATCTCGTAGCACGTGTCAGTCCTGCTCCTCGGCCACGAA
GTGCACGCAGTTGCCGGCCGGGTCGCGCAGGGCGAACTCCCGCCCCCACGGCTGCTCGCCGATCTCGGTC
ATGGCCGGCCCGGAGGCGTCCCGGAAGTTCGTGGACACGACCTCCGACCACTCGGCGTACAGCTCGTCCA
GGCCGCGCACCCACACCCAGGCCAGGGTGTTGTCCGGCACCACCTGGTCCTGGACCGCGCTGATGAACAG
GGTCACGTCGTCCCGGACCACACCGGCGAAGTCGTCCTCCACGAAGTCCCGGGAGAACCCGAGCCGGTCG
GTCCAGAACTCGACCGCTCCGGCGACGTCGCGCGCGGTGAGCACCGGAACGGCACTGGTCAACTTGGCCA
TGGTTTAGTTCCTCACCTTGTCGTATTATACTATGCCGATATACTATGCCGATGATTAATTGTCAACACG
TGCTGATCAGATCCGAAAATGGATATACAAGCTCCCGGGAGCTTTTTGCAAAAGCCTAGGCCTCCAAAAA
AGCCTCCTCACTACTTCTGGAATAGCTCAGAGGCAGAGGCGGCCTCGGCCTCTGCATAAATAAAAAAAAT
TAGTCAGCCATGGGGCGGAGAATGGGCGGAACTGGGCGGAGTTAGGGGCGGGATGGGCGGAGTTAGGGGC
GGGACTATGGTTGCTGACTAATTGAGATGCATGCTTTGCATACTTCTGCCTGCTGGGGAGCCTGGGGACT
TTCCACACCTGGTTGCTGACTAATTGAGATGCATGCTTTGCATACTTCTGCCTGCTGGGGAGCCTGGGGA
CTTTCCACACCCTAACTGACACACATTCCACAGAATTAATTCGCGTTAAATTTTTGTTAAATCAGCTCAT
TTTTTAACCAATAGGCCGAAATCGGCAAAATCCCTTATAAATCAAAAGAATAGACCGAGATAGGGT
[37 nt withheld, positions 2867-2903]
AAAGAACGTGGACTCCAACGTCAAAGG
[49 nt withheld, positions 2931-2979]
T
[91 nt withheld, positions 2981-3071]
G
[124 nt withheld, positions 3073-3196]
GGGGATACCCCCTAGAGCCCCAGCTGGTTCTTTCCGCCTCAGAAGCCATAGAGCCCACCGCATCCCCAGC
ATGCCTGCTATTGTCTTCCCAATCCTCCCCCTTGCTGTCCTGCCCCACCCCACCCCCCAGAATAGAATGA
CACCTACTCAGACAATGCGATGCAATTTCCTCATTTTATTAGGAAAGGACAGTGGGAGTGGCACCTTCCA
GGGTCAAGGAAGGCACGGGGGAGGGGCAAACAACAGATGGCTGGCAACTAGAAGGCACAGTCGAGGCTGA
TCAGCGGGTTTAAACTCAATGGTGATGGTGATGATGACCGGTATGCATATTCAGATCCTCTTCTGAGATG
AGTTTTTGTTCGAAGGGCCCTCTAGACTCGAGGAACAATCTCTTTGCTTTTCGTTCCCTAATGAGAACAA
TTCGTCGTTCTTTCACTTCTGAGCTCAGATTATTTACCATCTTATTAATGCAATTGTCCAGAACCAAAGA
GTATGTTTTGGACTTAATGTCCTTCCGACAAATGGGGCATTCTATCTTCCGCTTCATCCATTCATTGATA
CAGTAGGAGCAGAAACTGTGGGCACAGTTCAAGGTGACAGCCTCAATGAAGTATTCTGAACAAATAATAC
ATTGGAGCTCATTCTCTAGCACATCATTCATGTGGCTAAGAACTTCTTCCTTCTGTGCTTGCATCTTCTC
CTTCTCTTCCTTGGTCTGCTCTAATTCTTTGTTCTTGGCTTGAATGATTGCTTCAAAGTCCTTCTTGCTG
CGATTTAGCTCTTCCATTAGAGCCCAATGCTCCTGCAGAGCCTGGGCCAGCTGTTGCTTCAGGTCCTTTT
CTCCTTGGGCTATCTCCAAACCCTGAAGATGCTGTTCCTCTTCCTGGAAAGTCTTCTCTAGTTGCTCCAC
TCTTGCCTGCTGCTGAGCCTGCTCTGCACACAGCTGGGACTGTAAGTCCTGAAGTTCCTGCTCCATTTGC
ACAACTTTCTTTGAGTTCCCCTTTTGGGTCTGCTTTTTCACATTCATAACGGCTTCATGTTTTTCCTGCA
TCTGTATTTTGAGCCTCAGAATCCTGGACATGGTCACCTTAAACATCTGTAAGCTTCTCTGAGATGCTGA
AGAGTTTGAGGCTTTCTGCTCATGATGAACCTCTGTGACTTTGGGGAAGCCAGGGTAAATGGGAGCCCCT
GTGGTCTTACTTGGCTCAAGGGCAGTCAACTTAGGATCCAAATTGTCAGAGGGTGCACTGGCCACTTCAC
CTTTCCCCTGTGATTTCACTGGCTGACCAGATTCACAAGACACTTTATTTATTTTGGATTTCAAATTTGA
GGGGCCTTCAGCTCCAGGACCTGCTAATTCATCCAAACTGAATTTCCTTTTAGTTCTCAATTCCTTATTT
TTTTCTATCATTTGGTCATTCTTTGGGGAAAGACAAGGATATATTGTCTCCCAGTCTTCTTCAGTAACTT
CATATTCATACTCCGCATTCTCCTTATTTTCCAGAGGCACTCCAAGTTGGATGTAGTCTCCCTGATGAAT
GGAATAGACCCTTAAAGGTTCCAGACGCGCTCTGTTCAGCCAAACACCATTTAGACTCTTGTTGTCCATA
ATTGTCCATTGGCCCTCAGGATTCTGCTTCAAAACACAGTGGTTTCGAGAAATCATCAGGGGGCAGATTT
TTGATACCAGTTGGTATGTGACACCAAATCCTCGTCCTACAGTCACCTCGCACCCATCTTCCAGCAGCAG
CCACCCGGCGCTCATCCCCACCCGCCGCAGGCACCAGCTCCGGCCACCGGCGCGGTCTCCTGTGACGAAG
AAGCCGGGCTCCCCCATGAATTCCACCACACTGGACTAGTGGATCCGAGCTCGGTACCAAGCTTAAGTTT
AAACGCTAGAGTCCGGAGGCTGGATCGGTCCCGGTGTCTTCTATGGAGGTCAAAACAGCGTGGATGGCGT
CTCCAGGCGATCTGACGGTTCACTAAACGAGCTCGTCGACGATCTCTATCACTGATAGGGAGATCTCTAT
CACTGATAGGGAGAGCTCTGCTTATATAGACCTCCCACCGTACACGCCTACCGCCCATTTGCGTCAATGG
GGCGGAGTTGTTACGACATTTTGGAAAGTCCCGTTGATTTTGGTGCCAAAACAAACTCCCATTGACGTCA
ATGGGGTGGAGACTTGGAAATCCCCGTGAGTCAAACCGCTATCCACGCCCATTGATGTACTGCCAAAACC
GCATCACCATGGTAATAGCGATGACTAATACGTAGATGTACTGCCAAGTAGGAAAGTCCCATAAGGTCAT
GTACTGGGCATAATGCCAGGCGGGCCATTTACCGTCATTGACGTCAATAGGGGGCGTACTTGGCATATGA
TACACTTGATGTACTGCCAAGTGGGCAGTTTACCGTAAATACTCCACCCATTGACGTCAATGGAAAGTCC
CTATTGGCGTTACTATGGGAACATACGTCATTATTGACGTCAATGGGCGGGGGTCGTTGGGCGGTCAGCC
AGGCGGGCCATTTACCGTAAGTTATGTAACGCGGAACTCCATATATGGGCTATGAACTAATGACCCCGTA
ATTGATTACTATTAATAACTAGTCAATAATCAATGTCAACGCGTATATCTGGCCCGTACATCGCGAAGCA
GCGCAAAACGCCTAACCCTAAGCAGATTCTTCATGCAATTGTCGGTCAAGCCTTGCCTTGTTGTAGCTTA
AATTTTGCTCGCGCACTACTCAGCGACCTCCAACACACAAGCAGGGAGCAGATACTGGCTTAACTATGCG
GCATCAGAGCAGATTGTACTGAGAGTGCACCATAGGGGATCGGGAGATCTCCCGATCCGTCGACGTCAGG
TGGCACTTTTCGGGGAAATGTGCGCGGAACCCCTATTTGTTTATTTTTCTAAATACATTCAAATATGTAT
CCGCTCATGAGACAATAACCCTGATAAATGCTTCAATAATATTGAAAAAGGAAGAGTATGAGTATTCAAC
ATTTCCGTGTCGCCCTTATTCCCTTTTTTGCGGCATTTTGCCTTCCTGTTTTTGCTCACCCAGAAACGCT
GGTGAAAGTAAAAGATGCTGAAGATCAGTTGGGTGCACGAGTGGGTTACATCGAACTGGATCTCAACAGC
GGTAAGATCCTTGAGAGTTTTCGCCCCGAAGAACGTTTTCCAATGATGAGCACTTTTAAAGTTCTGCTAT
GTGGCGCGGTATTATCCCGTATTGACGCCGGGCAAGAGCAACTCGGTCGCCGCATACACTATTCTCAGAA
TGACTTGGTTGAGTACTCACCAGTCACAGAAAAGCATCTTACGGATGGCATGACAGTAAGAGAATTATGC
AGTGCTGCCATAACCATGAGTG
Features (pLannotate 1.2.2; 22 found; start..end, strand, type, name):
    647..1235    +  rep_origin     ori: high-copy-number ColE1/pMB1/pBR322/pUC origin of replication
   1418..1510    +  CDS            lacI (fragment): lac repressor; lacI; The lac repressor binds to the lac operator to inhibit transcription in E. coli. This inhibition can be relieved by adding lactose or isopropyl-β-D-thiogalactopyranoside (IPTG).
   1523..1544    +  protein_bind   CAP binding site: CAP binding activates transcription in the presence of cAMP. E. coli catabolite activator protein
   1559..1589    +  promoter       lac promoter: promoter for the E. coli lac operon
   1597..1613    +  protein_bind   lac operator: The lac repressor binds to the lac operator to inhibit transcription in E. coli. This inhibition can be relieved by adding lactose or isopropyl-β-D-thiogalactopyranoside (IPTG). lac repressor encoded by lacI
   1686..1807    -  polyA_signal   SV40 poly(A) signal: SV40 polyadenylation signal
   1802..1927    -  CDS            ble (fragment): BLE_KLEPN - Experimental evidence at protein level: Swiss-Prot protein existence level 1. Binding protein with a strong affinity to the bleomycin family of antibiotics. Binds to CL990; an antimitotic-antibiotic compound. From Klebsiella pneumoniae.
   1937..2311    -  CDS            BleoR: antibiotic-binding protein; Sh ble from Streptoalloteichus hindustanus; confers resistance to bleomycin, phleomycin, and Zeocin™
   2330..2377    -  promoter       EM7 promoter: synthetic bacterial promoter&nbsp
   2425..2754    -  promoter       SV40 promoter: SV40 enhancer and early promoter
   2768..3196    -  rep_origin     f1 ori (sequence partly withheld): f1 bacteriophage origin of replication; arrow indicates direction of (+) strand synthesis
   3217..3238    -  promoter       SV40 promoter (fragment): SV40 enhancer and early promoter
   3242..3466    -  polyA_signal   bGH poly(A) signal: bovine growth hormone polyadenylation signal
   3579..5033    -  CDS            RNF8: RNF8_HUMAN - Also known as KIAA0646. Experimental evidence at protein level: Swiss-Prot protein existence level 1. E3 ubiquitin-protein ligase that plays a key role in DNA damage signaling via 2 distinct roles: by mediating the 'Lys-63'-linked ubiquitination of histones H2A and H2AX and promoting the recruitment of DNA repair proteins at double-strand breaks (DSBs) sites, and by catalyzing 'Lys-48'-linked ubiquitination to remove target proteins from DNA damage sites. Following DNA DSBs, it is recruited to the sites of damage by ATM-phosphorylated MDC1 and catalyzes the 'Lys-63'-linked ubiquit
   5157..5190    -  promoter       TRE3GV promoter (fragment): 3rd-generation Tet-responsive promoter that can be activated by binding of Tet-On® 3G, optimized for retroviral and lentiviral vectors
   5198..5217    -  promoter       PLtetO-1 promoter (fragment): modified phage lambda PL promoter with tet operator sites (Lutz and Bujard, 1997)
   5219..5238    -  promoter       PLtetO-1 promoter (fragment): modified phage lambda PL promoter with tet operator sites (Lutz and Bujard, 1997)
   5240..5443    -  promoter       CMV promoter: human cytomegalovirus (CMV) immediate early promoter
   5444..5823    -  enhancer       CMV enhancer: human cytomegalovirus immediate early enhancer
   5978..6030    +  misc_feature   bom (fragment): basis of mobility region from pBR322
   6089..6193    +  promoter       AmpR promoter: bla
   6194..476     +  CDS            AmpR (across the origin): β-lactamase; bla; confers resistance to ampicillin, carbenicillin, and related antibiotics
