[The description below was written by a language model from this plasmid's Addgene catalogue record and pLannotate feature annotations shown in this document.]
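Description:
pcDNA4.1-Myc-RNF8-T198A is a mammalian expression plasmid of about 6.6 kb built on the pcDNA4.1/TO/myc-HisA backbone. It carries human RNF8 with a threonine-to-alanine substitution at residue 198, and the depositor describes it as a mutated version of a companion wild-type RNF8 plasmid. In bacteria it replicates from a high-copy ColE1/pUC-type origin and is selected with ampicillin through the bla gene. An f1 origin is also present. A second marker cassette has the Sh ble gene (BleoR) under tandem SV40 early and EM7 promoters, followed by an SV40 polyadenylation signal. This arrangement allows Zeocin selection in either mammalian cells or E. coli.

The RNF8 coding sequence was cloned between EcoRI and XhoI. It lies downstream of the CMV immediate-early enhancer and promoter and is terminated by the bovine growth hormone polyadenylation signal. Between the CMV promoter and the insert, the annotation picks up two short tet operator-like fragments. These match the "TO" design of the backbone, in which expression is constitutive in ordinary cells but can be repressed and then induced with tetracycline in cells that supply the Tet repressor. The name and stated purpose indicate a Myc epitope tag on RNF8, but the feature table does not annotate the tag, so its position relative to the coding sequence cannot be confirmed from the record.

RNF8 is an E3 ubiquitin ligase involved in DNA damage signalling. Replacing a threonine with alanine is commonly done to block phosphorylation at that site, though the record does not state the rationale. The construct suits expression and Myc-based detection or pull-down of the mutant protein, and the associated study concerns an RNF8–MAD2 complex and the mitotic checkpoint in glioma.
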