Addgene plasmid #221680: pcDNA4.1-Myc-RNF8-T198A
Purpose: Mammalian expression of Myc-tagged human RNF8 (T198A)
Depositing lab: Derrick Sek Tong Ong. Depositing organization: National University of Singapore. Publication: CAMK2D serves as a molecular scaffold for RNF8-MAD2 complex to induce mitotic checkpoint in glioma. Chuah YH, Tay EXY, Grinchuk OV, Yoon J, Feng J, Kannan S, Robert M, Jakhar R, Liang Y, Lee BWL, Wang LC, Lim YT, Zhao T, Sobota RM, Lu G, Low BC, Crasta KC, Verma CS, Lin Z, Ong DST. Cell Death Differ. 2023 Aug;30(8):1973-1987. doi: 10.1038/s41418-023-01192-3. Epub 2023 Jul 19. PubMed 37468549.
Backbone
  Vector backbone: pcDNA4.1/TO/myc-HisA
  Vector type: Mammalian Expression
Growth in bacteria
  Bacterial resistance: Ampicillin, 100 μg/mL
  Growth temperature: 37°C
  Growth strain: DH5alpha
  Copy number: High Copy
Gene/Insert
  Gene/Insert name: RNF8
  Species: H. sapiens (human)
  Mutation: T198A
  Entrez Gene: RNF8 (a.k.a. hRNF8)
  Cloning method: Restriction Enzyme; 5′ cloning site EcoRI (unknown if destroyed); 3′ cloning site XhoI (unknown if destroyed)
Terms and licenses: Academic/Nonprofit Terms; Industry Terms: Not Available to Industry
Depositor comments: This is a mutated version of plasmid #221676.
How to cite: pcDNA4.1-Myc-RNF8-T198A was a gift from Derrick Sek Tong Ong (Addgene plasmid # 221680 ; http://n2t.net/addgene:221680 ; RRID:Addgene_221680)
